Addgene plasmid #108674: pMSCVpuro-eGFP-hcGAS
Purpose: For production of retrovirus and transduction of mammalian cells, allowing expression of N-terminally eGFP-tagged human cGAS
Depositing lab: Andrew Jackson & Martin Reijns. Depositing organization: University of Edinburgh. Publication: cGAS surveillance of micronuclei links genome instability to innate immunity. Mackenzie KJ, Carroll P, Martin CA, Murina O, Fluteau A, Simpson DJ, Olova N, Sutcliffe H, Rainger JK, Leitch A, Osborn RT, Wheeler AP, Nowotny M, Gilbert N, Chandra T, Reijns MAM, Jackson AP. Nature. 2017 Aug 24;548(7668):461-465. doi: 10.1038/nature23449. Epub 2017 Jul 24. PubMed 28738408.
Backbone
  Vector backbone: pMSCVpuro
  Backbone manufacturer: Clontech
  Backbone size w/o insert (bp): 6264
  Total vector size (bp): 8655
  Vector type: Retroviral
  Selectable markers: Puromycin
Growth in bacteria
  Bacterial resistance: Ampicillin, 100 μg/mL
  Growth temperature: 37°C
  Growth strain: NEB Stable
  Copy number: High Copy
Gene/Insert
  Gene/Insert name: eGFP-cGAS
  Species: H. sapiens (human)
  Insert size (bp): 2385
  Entrez Gene: CGAS (a.k.a. C6orf150, D4, MB21D1, h-cGAS)
  Promoter: LTR
  Cloning method: Restriction Enzyme; 5′ cloning site HpaI (not destroyed); 3′ cloning site HpaI (not destroyed)
  Sequencing primers: 5′ CCCTTGAACCTCCTCGTTCGACC; 3′ GAGACGTGCTACTTCCATTTGTC
Terms and licenses: Academic/Nonprofit Terms; Industry Terms: Not Available to Industry
How to cite: pMSCVpuro-eGFP-hcGAS was a gift from Andrew Jackson & Martin Reijns (Addgene plasmid # 108674 ; http://n2t.net/addgene:108674 ; RRID:Addgene_108674)
