[The description below was written by a language model from this plasmid's Addgene catalogue record, the feature table of its GenBank file and pLannotate feature annotations shown in this document.]
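Description:
pMSCVpuro-eGFP-hcGAS is a gammaretroviral transfer plasmid of about 8.7 kb built on the pMSCVpuro (murine stem cell virus) backbone. It is designed for producing retrovirus and stably transducing mammalian cells. In bacteria it is maintained through a high-copy ColE1/pUC-type origin and selected with ampicillin via the β-lactamase gene. The plasmid backbone also carries lac promoter/operator remnants and short fragments of lacI, rop, bom, lacZα, TcR and env, which are leftovers of earlier cloning vectors with no evident function here.

The viral portion is bounded by 5′ and 3′ long terminal repeats from murine embryonic stem cell virus, with the 5′ LTR spanning the numbering origin of the circular map. Downstream of the 5′ LTR lie the MESV Ψ packaging signal and a truncated MMLV gag region lacking its start codon, which together direct encapsidation of the genomic RNA when gag, pol and env are supplied in trans by a packaging system. The 5′ LTR also serves as the promoter for the payload, an eGFP–cGAS fusion inserted at the HpaI site. Mammalian codon-optimised EGFP is followed by a short multiple-cloning-site remnant and a Gateway attB1 site, which appear to act as a linker, and then the human cGAS (CGAS/MB21D1) coding sequence, so the tag sits at the N-terminus. A separate internal cassette uses the mouse PGK promoter to drive puromycin N-acetyltransferase, allowing puromycin selection of transduced cells.

The construct gives stable expression of fluorescently tagged human cGAS. That suits it to live or fixed-cell imaging of this cytosolic DNA sensor, and the associated study concerned cGAS surveillance of micronuclei and innate immune signalling.
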