LOCUS       Exported 8656 bp ds-DNA circular SYN 06-MAR-2018
DEFINITION  synthetic circular DNA
ACCESSION   .
VERSION     .
KEYWORDS    .
SOURCE      synthetic DNA construct
  ORGANISM  synthetic DNA construct
REFERENCE   1 (bases 1 to 8656)
  AUTHORS   MReijns
  TITLE     Direct Submission
  JOURNAL   Exported Mar 6, 2018 from SnapGene Viewer 4.1.7
            http://www.snapgene.com
FEATURES             Location/Qualifiers
     source          1..8656
                     /organism="synthetic DNA construct"
                     /mol_type="other DNA"
     misc_feature    580..921
                     /label=MESV Psi
                     /note="packaging signal of murine embryonic stem cell
                     virus"
     CDS             988..1404
                     /label=gag (truncated)
                     /note="truncated Moloney murine leukemia virus (MMLV) gag
                     gene lacking the start codon"
     CDS             1429..2145
                     /codon_start=1
                     /product="enhanced GFP"
                     /label=EGFP
                     /note="mammalian codon-optimized"
                     /translation="MVSKGEELFTGVVPILVELDGDVNGHKFSVSGEGEGDATYGKLTL
                     KFICTTGKLPVPWPTLVTTLTYGVQCFSRYPDHMKQHDFFKSAMPEGYVQERTIFFKDD
                     GNYKTRAEVKFEGDTLVNRIELKGIDFKEDGNILGHKLEYNYNSHNVYIMADKQKNGIK
                     VNFKIRHNIEDGSVQLADHYQQNTPIGDGPVLLPDNHYLSTQSALSKDPNEKRDHMVLL
                     EFVTAAGITLGMDELYK"
     protein_bind    2218..2242
                     /gene="mutant version of attB"
                     /label=attB1
                     /bound_moiety="BP Clonase(TM)"
                     /note="recombination site for the Gateway(R) BP reaction"
     CDS             2245..3813
                     /codon_start=1
                     /label=cGAS
                     /translation="MQPWHGKAMQRASEAGATAPKASARNARGAPMDPTESPAAPEAAL
                     PKAGKFGPARKSGSRQKKSAPDTQERPPVRATGARAKKAPQRAQDTQPSDATSAPGAEG
                     LEPPAAREPALSRAGSCRQRGARCSTKPRPPPGPWDVPSPGLPVSAPILVRRDAAPGAS
                     KLRAVLEKLKLSRDDISTAAGMVKGVVDHLLLRLKCDSAFRGVGLLNTGSYYEHVKISA
                     PNEFDVMFKLEVPRIQLEEYSNTRAYYFVKFKRNPKENPLSQFLEGEILSASKMLSKFR
                     KIIKEEINDIKDTDVIMKRKRGGSPAVTLLISEKISVDITLALESKSSWPASTQEGLRI
                     QNWLSAKVRKQLRLKPFYLVPKHAKEGNGFQEETWRLSFSHIEKEILNNHGKSKTCCEN
                     KEEKCCRKDCLKLMKYLLEQLKERFKDKKHLDKFSSYHVKTAFFHVCTQNPQDSQWDRK
                     DLGLCFDNCVTYFLQCLRTEKLENYFIPEFNLFSSNLIDKRSKEFLTKQIEYERNNEFP
                     VFDEF"
     promoter        3830..4329
                     /label=PGK promoter
                     /note="mouse phosphoglycerate kinase 1 promoter"
     CDS             4350..4949
                     /codon_start=1
                     /gene="pac from Streptomyces alboniger"
                     /product="puromycin N-acetyltransferase"
                     /label=PuroR
                     /note="confers resistance to puromycin"
                     /translation="MTEYKPTVRLATRDDVPRAVRTLAAAFADYPATRHTVDPDRHIER
                     VTELQELFLTRVGLDIGKVWVADDGAAVAVWTTPESVEAGAVFAEIGPRMAELSGSRLA
                     AQQQMEGLLAPHRPKEPAWFLATVGVSPDHQGKGLGSAVVLPGVEAAERAGVPAFLETS
                     APRNLPFYERLGFTVTADVEVPEGPRTWCMTRKPGA"
     LTR             5049..5563
                     /label=3' LTR
                     /note="3' long terminal repeat from murine embryonic stem
                     cell virus"
     protein_bind    5725..5741
                     /label=lac operator
                     /bound_moiety="lac repressor encoded by lacI"
                     /note="The lac repressor binds to the lac operator to
                     inhibit transcription in E. coli. This inhibition can be
                     relieved by adding lactose or
                     isopropyl-beta-D-thiogalactopyranoside (IPTG)."
     promoter        complement(5749..5779)
                     /label=lac promoter
                     /note="promoter for the E. coli lac operon"
     protein_bind    5794..5815
                     /label=CAP binding site
                     /bound_moiety="E. coli catabolite activator protein"
                     /note="CAP binding activates transcription in the presence
                     of cAMP."
     rep_origin      complement(6103..6691)
                     /direction=LEFT
                     /label=ori
                     /note="high-copy-number ColE1/pMB1/pBR322/pUC origin of
                     replication"
     CDS             complement(6862..7722)
                     /codon_start=1
                     /gene="bla"
                     /product="beta-lactamase"
                     /label=AmpR
                     /note="confers resistance to ampicillin, carbenicillin, and
                     related antibiotics"
                     /translation="MSIQHFRVALIPFFAAFCLPVFAHPETLVKVKDAEDQLGARVGYI
                     ELDLNSGKILESFRPEERFPMMSTFKVLLCGAVLSRIDAGQEQLGRRIHYSQNDLVEYS
                     PVTEKHLTDGMTVRELCSAAITMSDNTAANLLLTTIGGPKELTAFLHNMGDHVTRLDRW
                     EPELNEAIPNDERDTTMPVAMATTLRKLLTGELLTLASRQQLIDWMEADKVAGPLLRSA
                     LPAGWFIADKSGAGERGSRGIIAALGPDGKPSRIVVIYTTGSQATMDERNRQIAEIGAS
                     LIKHW"
     promoter        complement(7723..7827)
                     /gene="bla"
                     /label=AmpR promoter
ORIGIN
        1 atgaaagacc ccacctgtag gtttggcaag ctagcttaag taacgccatt ttgcaaggca
       61 tggaaaatac ataactgaga atagagaagt tcagatcaag gttaggaaca gagagacagc
      121 agaatatggg ccaaacagga tatctgtggt aagcagttcc tgccccggct cagggccaag
      181 aacagatggt ccccagatgc ggtcccgccc tcagcagttt ctagagaacc atcagatgtt
      241 tccagggtgc cccaaggacc tgaaatgacc ctgtgcctta tttgaactaa ccaatcagtt
      301 cgcttctcgc ttctgttcgc gcgcttctgc tccccgagct caataaaaga gcccacaacc
      361 cctcactcgg cgcgccagtc ctccgataga ctgcgtcgcc cgggtacccg tattcccaat
      421 aaagcctctt gctgtttgca tccgaatcgt ggactcgctg atccttggga gggtctcctc
      481 agattgattg actgcccacc tcgggggtct ttcatttgga ggttccaccg agatttggag
      541 acccctgccc agggaccacc gacccccccg ccgggaggta agctggccag cggtcgtttc
      601 gtgtctgtct ctgtctttgt gcgtgtttgt gccggcatct aatgtttgcg cctgcgtctg
      661 tactagttag ctaactagct ctgtatctgg cggacccgtg gtggaactga cgagttctga
      721 acacccggcc gcaaccctgg gagacgtccc agggactttg ggggccgttt ttgtggcccg
      781 acctgaggaa gggagtcgat gtggaatccg accccgtcag gatatgtggt tctggtagga
      841 gacgagaacc taaaacagtt cccgcctccg tctgaatttt tgctttcggt ttggaaccga
      901 agccgcgcgt cttgtctgct gcagcgctgc agcatcgttc tgtgttgtct ctgtctgact
      961 gtgtttctgt atttgtctga aaattagggc cagactgtta ccactccctt aagtttgacc
     1021 ttaggtcact ggaaagatgt cgagcggatc gctcacaacc agtcggtaga tgtcaagaag
     1081 agacgttggg ttaccttctg ctctgcagaa tggccaacct ttaacgtcgg atggccgcga
     1141 gacggcacct ttaaccgaga cctcatcacc caggttaaga tcaaggtctt ttcacctggc
     1201 ccgcatggac acccagacca ggtcccctac atcgtgacct gggaagcctt ggcttttgac
     1261 ccccctccct gggtcaagcc ctttgtacac cctaagcctc cgcctcctct tcctccatcc
     1321 gccccgtctc tcccccttga acctcctcgt tcgaccccgc ctcgatcctc cctttatcca
     1381 gccctcactc cttctctagg cgccggaatt agatctctcg aggttaacat ggtgagcaag
     1441 ggcgaggagc tgttcaccgg ggtggtgccc atcctggtcg agctggacgg cgacgtaaac
     1501 ggccacaagt tcagcgtgtc cggcgagggc gagggcgatg ccacctacgg caagctgacc
     1561 ctgaagttca tctgcaccac cggcaagctg cccgtgccct ggcccaccct cgtgaccacc
     1621 ctgacctacg gcgtgcagtg cttcagccgc taccccgacc acatgaagca gcacgacttc
     1681 ttcaagtccg ccatgcccga aggctacgtc caggagcgca ccatcttctt caaggacgac
     1741 ggcaactaca agacccgcgc cgaggtgaag ttcgagggcg acaccctggt gaaccgcatc
     1801 gagctgaagg gcatcgactt caaggaggac ggcaacatcc tggggcacaa gctggagtac
     1861 aactacaaca gccacaacgt ctatatcatg gccgacaagc agaagaacgg catcaaggtg
     1921 aacttcaaga tccgccacaa catcgaggac ggcagcgtgc agctcgccga ccactaccag
     1981 cagaacaccc ccatcggcga cggccccgtg ctgctgcccg acaaccacta cctgagcacc
     2041 cagtccgccc tgagcaaaga ccccaacgag aagcgcgatc acatggtcct gctggagttc
     2101 gtgaccgccg ccgggatcac tctcggcatg gacgagctgt acaagtccgg ccggactcag
     2161 atctcgagct caagcttcga attctgcagt cgacggtacc gcgggcccgg gatcatcaca
     2221 agtttgtaca aaaaagcagg cttcatgcag ccttggcacg gaaaggccat gcagagagct
     2281 tccgaggccg gagccactgc ccccaaggct tccgcacgga atgccagggg cgccccgatg
     2341 gatcccaccg agtctccggc tgcccccgag gccgccctgc ctaaggcggg aaagttcggc
     2401 cccgccagga agtcgggatc ccggcagaaa aagagcgccc cggacaccca ggagaggccg
     2461 cccgtccgcg caactggggc ccgcgccaaa aaggcccctc agcgcgccca ggacacgcag
     2521 ccgtctgacg ccaccagcgc ccctggggca gaggggctgg agcctcctgc ggctcgggag
     2581 ccggctcttt ccagggctgg ttcttgccgc cagaggggcg cgcgctgctc cacgaagcca
     2641 agacctccgc ccgggccctg ggacgtgccc agccccggcc tgccggtctc ggcccccatt
     2701 ctcgtacgga gggatgcggc gcctggggcc tcgaagctcc gggcggtttt ggagaagttg
     2761 aagctcagcc gcgatgatat ctccacggcg gcggggatgg tgaaaggggt tgtggaccac
     2821 ctgctgctca gactgaagtg cgactccgcg ttcagaggcg tcgggctgct gaacaccggg
     2881 agctactatg agcacgtgaa gatttctgca cctaatgaat ttgatgtcat gtttaaactg
     2941 gaagtcccca gaattcaact agaagaatat tccaacactc gtgcatatta ctttgtgaaa
     3001 tttaaaagaa atccgaaaga aaatcctctg agtcagtttt tagaaggtga aatattatca
     3061 gcttctaaga tgctgtcaaa gtttaggaaa atcattaagg aagaaattaa cgacattaaa
     3121 gatacagatg tcatcatgaa gaggaaaaga ggagggagcc ctgctgtaac acttcttatt
     3181 agtgaaaaaa tatctgtgga tataaccctg gctttggaat caaaaagtag ctggcctgct
     3241 agcacccaag aaggcctgcg cattcaaaac tggctttcag caaaagttag gaagcaacta
     3301 cgactaaagc cattttacct tgtacccaag catgcaaagg aaggaaatgg tttccaagaa
     3361 gaaacatggc ggctatcctt ctctcacatc gaaaaggaaa ttttgaacaa tcatggaaaa
     3421 tctaaaacgt gctgtgaaaa caaagaagag aaatgttgca ggaaagattg tttaaaacta
     3481 atgaaatacc ttttagaaca gctgaaagaa aggtttaaag acaaaaaaca tctggataaa
     3541 ttctcttctt atcatgtgaa aactgccttc tttcacgtat gtacccagaa ccctcaagac
     3601 agtcagtggg accgcaaaga cctgggcctc tgctttgata actgcgtgac atactttctt
     3661 cagtgcctca ggacagaaaa acttgagaat tattttattc ctgaattcaa tctattctct
     3721 agcaacttaa ttgacaaaag aagtaargaa tttctgacaa agcaaattga atatgaaaga
     3781 aacaatgagt ttccagtttt tgatgaattt tgagttaacg aattctaccg ggtaggggag
     3841 gcgcttttcc caaggcagtc tggagcatgc gctttagcag ccccgctggg cacttggcgc
     3901 tacacaagtg gcctctggcc tcgcacacat tccacatcca ccggtaggcg ccaaccggct
     3961 ccgttctttg gtggcccctt cgcgccacct tctactcctc ccctagtcag gaagttcccc
     4021 cccgccccgc agctcgcgtc gtgcaggacg tgacaaatgg aagtagcacg tctcactagt
     4081 ctcgtgcaga tggacagcac cgctgagcaa tggaagcggg taggcctttg gggcagcggc
     4141 caatagcagc tttgctcctt cgctttctgg gctcagaggc tgggaagggg tgggtccggg
     4201 ggcgggctca ggggcgggct caggggcggg gcgggcgccc gaaggtcctc cggaggcccg
     4261 gcattctgca cgcttcaaaa gcgcacgtct gccgcgctgt tctcctcttc ctcatctccg
     4321 ggcctttcga cctgcagccc aagcttacca tgaccgagta caagcccacg gtgcgcctcg
     4381 ccacccgcga cgacgtcccc agggccgtac gcaccctcgc cgccgcgttc gccgactacc
     4441 ccgccacgcg ccacaccgtc gatccggacc gccacatcga gcgggtcacc gagctgcaag
     4501 aactcttcct cacgcgcgtc gggctcgaca tcggcaaggt gtgggtcgcg gacgacggcg
     4561 ccgcggtggc ggtctggacc acgccggaga gcgtcgaagc gggggcggtg ttcgccgaga
     4621 tcggcccgcg catggccgag ttgagcggtt cccggctggc cgcgcagcaa cagatggaag
     4681 gcctcctggc gccgcaccgg cccaaggagc ccgcgtggtt cctggccacc gtcggcgtct
     4741 cgcccgacca ccagggcaag ggtctgggca gcgccgtcgt gctccccgga gtggaggcgg
     4801 ccgagcgcgc cggggtgccc gccttcctgg agacctccgc gccccgcaac ctccccttct
     4861 acgagcggct cggcttcacc gtcaccgccg acgtcgaggt gcccgaagga ccgcgcacct
     4921 ggtgcatgac ccgcaagccc ggtgcctgac gcccgcccca cgacccgcag cgcccgaccg
     4981 aaaggagcgc acgaccccat gcatcgataa aataaaagat tttatttagt ctccagaaaa
     5041 aggggggaat gaaagacccc acctgtaggt ttggcaagct agcttaagta acgccatttt
     5101 gcaaggcatg gaaaatacat aactgagaat agagaagttc agatcaaggt taggaacaga
     5161 gagacagcag aatatgggcc aaacaggata tctgtggtaa gcagttcctg ccccggctca
     5221 gggccaagaa cagatggtcc ccagatgcgg tcccgccctc agcagtttct agagaaccat
     5281 cagatgtttc cagggtgccc caaggacctg aaatgaccct gtgccttatt tgaactaacc
     5341 aatcagttcg cttctcgctt ctgttcgcgc gcttctgctc cccgagctca ataaaagagc
     5401 ccacaacccc tcactcggcg cgccagtcct ccgatagact gcgtcgcccg ggtacccgtg
     5461 tatccaataa accctcttgc agttgcatcc gacttgtggt ctcgctgttc cttgggaggg
     5521 tctcctctga gtgattgact acccgtcagc gggggtcttt catgggtaac agtttcttga
     5581 agttggagaa caacattctg agggtaggag tcgaatatta agtaatcctg actcaattag
     5641 ccactgtttt gaatccacat actccaatac tcctgaaata gttcattatg gacagcgcag
     5701 aaagagctgg ggagaattgt gaaattgtta tccgctcaca attccacaca acatacgagc
     5761 cggaagcata aagtgtaaag cctggggtgc ctaatgagtg agctaactca cattaattgc
     5821 gttgcgctca ctgcccgctt tccagtcggg aaacctgtcg tgccagctgc attaatgaat
     5881 cggccaacgc gcggggagag gcggtttgcg tattgggcgc tcttccgctt cctcgctcac
     5941 tgactcgctg cgctcggtcg ttcggctgcg gcgagcggta tcagctcact caaaggcggt
     6001 aatacggtta tccacagaat caggggataa cgcaggaaag aacatgtgag caaaaggcca
     6061 gcaaaaggcc aggaaccgta aaaaggccgc gttgctggcg tttttccata ggctccgccc
     6121 ccctgacgag catcacaaaa atcgacgctc aagtcagagg tggcgaaacc cgacaggact
     6181 ataaagatac caggcgtttc cccctggaag ctccctcgtg cgctctcctg ttccgaccct
     6241 gccgcttacc ggatacctgt ccgcctttct cccttcggga agcgtggcgc tttctcatag
     6301 ctcacgctgt aggtatctca gttcggtgta ggtcgttcgc tccaagctgg gctgtgtgca
     6361 cgaacccccc gttcagcccg accgctgcgc cttatccggt aactatcgtc ttgagtccaa
     6421 cccggtaaga cacgacttat cgccactggc agcagccact ggtaacagga ttagcagagc
     6481 gaggtatgta ggcggtgcta cagagttctt gaagtggtgg cctaactacg gctacactag
     6541 aagaacagta tttggtatct gcgctctgct gaagccagtt accttcggaa aaagagttgg
     6601 tagctcttga tccggcaaac aaaccaccgc tggtagcggt ggtttttttg tttgcaagca
     6661 gcagattacg cgcagaaaaa aaggatctca agaagatcct ttgatctttt ctacggggtc
     6721 tgacgctcag tggaacgaaa actcacgtta agggattttg gtcatgagat tatcaaaaag
     6781 gatcttcacc tagatccttt taaattaaaa atgaagtttt aaatcaatct aaagtatata
     6841 tgagtaaact tggtctgaca gttaccaatg cttaatcagt gaggcaccta tctcagcgat
     6901 ctgtctattt cgttcatcca tagttgcctg actccccgtc gtgtagataa ctacgatacg
     6961 ggagggctta ccatctggcc ccagtgctgc aatgataccg cgagacccac gctcaccggc
     7021 tccagattta tcagcaataa accagccagc cggaagggcc gagcgcagaa gtggtcctgc
     7081 aactttatcc gcctccatcc agtctattaa ttgttgccgg gaagctagag taagtagttc
     7141 gccagttaat agtttgcgca acgttgttgc cattgctaca ggcatcgtgg tgtcacgctc
     7201 gtcgtttggt atggcttcat tcagctccgg ttcccaacga tcaaggcgag ttacatgatc
     7261 ccccatgttg tgcaaaaaag cggttagctc cttcggtcct ccgatcgttg tcagaagtaa
     7321 gttggccgca gtgttatcac tcatggttat ggcagcactg cataattctc ttactgtcat
     7381 gccatccgta agatgctttt ctgtgactgg tgagtactca accaagtcat tctgagaata
     7441 gtgtatgcgg cgaccgagtt gctcttgccc ggcgtcaata cgggataata ccgcgccaca
     7501 tagcagaact ttaaaagtgc tcatcattgg aaaacgttct tcggggcgaa aactctcaag
     7561 gatcttaccg ctgttgagat ccagttcgat gtaacccact cgtgcaccca actgatcttc
     7621 agcatctttt actttcacca gcgtttctgg gtgagcaaaa acaggaaggc aaaatgccgc
     7681 aaaaaaggga ataagggcga cacggaaatg ttgaatactc atactcttcc tttttcaata
     7741 ttattgaagc atttatcagg gttattgtct catgagcgga tacatatttg aatgtattta
     7801 gaaaaataaa caaatagggg ttccgcgcac atttccccga aaagtgccac ctgacgtcta
     7861 agaaaccatt attatcatga cattaaccta taaaaatagg cgtatcacga ggccctttcg
     7921 tctcgcgcgt ttcggtgatg acggtgaaaa cctctgacac atgcagctcc cggagacggt
     7981 cacagcttgt ctgtaagcgg atgccgggag cagacaagcc cgtcagggcg cgtcagcggg
     8041 tgttggcggg tgtcggggct ggcttaacta tgcggcatca gagcagattg tactgagagt
     8101 gcaccatatg cggtgtgaaa taccgcacag atgcgtaagg agaaaatacc gcatcaggcg
     8161 ccattcgcca ttcaggctgc gcaactgttg ggaagggcga tcggtgcggg cctcttcgct
     8221 attacgccag ctggcgaaag ggggatgtgc tgcaaggcga ttaagttggg taacgccagg
     8281 gttttcccag tcacgacgtt gtaaaacgac ggcgcaagga atggtgcatg caaggagatg
     8341 gcgcccaaca gtcccccggc cacggggcct gccaccatac ccacgccgaa acaagcgctc
     8401 atgagcccga agtggcgagc ccgatcttcc ccatcggtga tgtcggcgat ataggcgcca
     8461 gcaaccgcac ctgtggcgcc ggtgatgccg gccacgatgc gtccggcgta gaggcgatta
     8521 gtccaatttg ttaaagacag gatatcagtg gtccaggctc tagttttgac tcaacaatat
     8581 caccagctga agcctataga gtacgagcca tagataaaat aaaagatttt atttagtctc
     8641 cagaaaaagg ggggaa
//
