Features (pLannotate 1.2.2; 22 found; start..end, strand, type, name):
    579..920     +  misc_feature   MESV Ψ: packaging signal of murine embryonic stem cell virus
    987..1403    +  CDS            gag (truncated): truncated Moloney murine leukemia virus (MMLV) gag gene lacking the start codon
   1428..2144    +  CDS            EGFP: EGFP is a basic (constitutively fluorescent) green fluorescent protein published in 1996, derived from Aequorea victoria. It is reported to be a rapidly-maturing weak dimer with moderate acid sensitivity.
   2150..2213    +  misc_feature   MCS: multiple cloning site
   2217..2241    +  protein_bind   attB1: mutant version of attB; recombination site for the Gateway® BP reaction BP Clonase™
   2244..3809    +  CDS            CGAS: CGAS_HUMAN - Also known as C6orf150 From Homo sapiens (Human).
   3829..4328    +  promoter       PGK promoter: mouse phosphoglycerate kinase 1 promoter
   4349..4948    +  CDS            PuroR: puromycin N-acetyltransferase; pac from Streptomyces alboniger; confers resistance to puromycin
   5048..5562    +  LTR            3' LTR: 3' long terminal repeat from murine embryonic stem cell virus
   5724..5740    -  protein_bind   lac operator: The lac repressor binds to the lac operator to inhibit transcription in E. coli. This inhibition can be relieved by adding lactose or isopropyl-β-D-thiogalactopyranoside (IPTG). lac repressor encoded by lacI
   5748..5778    -  promoter       lac promoter: promoter for the E. coli lac operon
   5793..5814    -  protein_bind   CAP binding site: CAP binding activates transcription in the presence of cAMP. E. coli catabolite activator protein
   5827..5919    -  CDS            lacI (fragment): lac repressor; lacI; The lac repressor binds to the lac operator to inhibit transcription in E. coli. This inhibition can be relieved by adding lactose or isopropyl-β-D-thiogalactopyranoside (IPTG).
   6102..6690    -  rep_origin     ori: high-copy-number ColE1/pMB1/pBR322/pUC origin of replication
   6861..7721    -  CDS            AmpR: β-lactamase; bla; confers resistance to ampicillin, carbenicillin, and related antibiotics
   7722..7826    -  promoter       AmpR promoter: bla
   7921..7956    +  CDS            rop (fragment): Rop protein, which maintains plasmids at low copy number; rop
   8058..8157    +  misc_feature   bom (fragment): basis of mobility region from pBR322
   8163..8312    -  CDS            lacZα (fragment): LacZα fragment of β-galactosidase; lacZ fragment
   8312..8513    -  CDS            TcR (fragment): tetracycline efflux protein; tet; confers resistance to tetracycline
   8514..8612    +  CDS            env (fragment): murine leukemia virus gPr80 envelope polyprotein precursor; env; proteolytically cleaved into gp70SU and p15TM subunits
   8654..515     +  LTR            5' LTR (across the origin): 5' long terminal repeat from murine embryonic stem cell virus
>Addgene plasmid #108674 | pMSCVpuro-eGFP-hcGAS | addgene full sequence | sequence record 209036 | Addgene NGS Result
TGAAAGACCCCACCTGTAGGTTTGGCAAGCTAGCTTAAGTAACGCCATTTTGCAAGGCATGGAAAATACA
TAACTGAGAATAGAGAAGTTCAGATCAAGGTTAGGAACAGAGAGACAGCAGAATATGGGCCAAACAGGAT
ATCTGTGGTAAGCAGTTCCTGCCCCGGCTCAGGGCCAAGAACAGATGGTCCCCAGATGCGGTCCCGCCCT
CAGCAGTTTCTAGAGAACCATCAGATGTTTCCAGGGTGCCCCAAGGACCTGAAATGACCCTGTGCCTTAT
TTGAACTAACCAATCAGTTCGCTTCTCGCTTCTGTTCGCGCGCTTCTGCTCCCCGAGCTCAATAAAAGAG
CCCACAACCCCTCACTCGGCGCGCCAGTCCTCCGATAGACTGCGTCGCCCGGGTACCCGTATTCCCAATA
AAGCCTCTTGCTGTTTGCATCCGAATCGTGGACTCGCTGATCCTTGGGAGGGTCTCCTCAGATTGATTGA
CTGCCCACCTCGGGGGTCTTTCATTTGGAGGTTCCACCGAGATTTGGAGACCCCTGCCCAGGGACCACCG
ACCCCCCCGCCGGGAGGTAAGCTGGCCAGCGGTCGTTTCGTGTCTGTCTCTGTCTTTGTGCGTGTTTGTG
CCGGCATCTAATGTTTGCGCCTGCGTCTGTACTAGTTAGCTAACTAGCTCTGTATCTGGCGGACCCGTGG
TGGAACTGACGAGTTCTGAACACCCGGCCGCAACCCTGGGAGACGTCCCAGGGACTTTGGGGGCCGTTTT
TGTGGCCCGACCTGAGGAAGGGAGTCGATGTGGAATCCGACCCCGTCAGGATATGTGGTTCTGGTAGGAG
ACGAGAACCTAAAACAGTTCCCGCCTCCGTCTGAATTTTTGCTTTCGGTTTGGAACCGAAGCCGCGCGTC
TTGTCTGCTGCAGCGCTGCAGCATCGTTCTGTGTTGTCTCTGTCTGACTGTGTTTCTGTATTTGTCTGAA
AATTAGGGCCAGACTGTTACCACTCCCTTAAGTTTGACCTTAGGTCACTGGAAAGATGTCGAGCGGATCG
CTCACAACCAGTCGGTAGATGTCAAGAAGAGACGTTGGGTTACCTTCTGCTCTGCAGAATGGCCAACCTT
TAACGTCGGATGGCCGCGAGACGGCACCTTTAACCGAGACCTCATCACCCAGGTTAAGATCAAGGTCTTT
TCACCTGGCCCGCATGGACACCCAGACCAGGTCCCCTACATCGTGACCTGGGAAGCCTTGGCTTTTGACC
CCCCTCCCTGGGTCAAGCCCTTTGTACACCCTAAGCCTCCGCCTCCTCTTCCTCCATCCGCCCCGTCTCT
CCCCCTTGAACCTCCTCGTTCGACCCCGCCTCGATCCTCCCTTTATCCAGCCCTCACTCCTTCTCTAGGC
GCCGGAATTAGATCTCTCGAGGTTAACATGGTGAGCAAGGGCGAGGAGCTGTTCACCGGGGTGGTGCCCA
TCCTGGTCGAGCTGGACGGCGACGTAAACGGCCACAAGTTCAGCGTGTCCGGCGAGGGCGAGGGCGATGC
CACCTACGGCAAGCTGACCCTGAAGTTCATCTGCACCACCGGCAAGCTGCCCGTGCCCTGGCCCACCCTC
GTGACCACCCTGACCTACGGCGTGCAGTGCTTCAGCCGCTACCCCGACCACATGAAGCAGCACGACTTCT
TCAAGTCCGCCATGCCCGAAGGCTACGTCCAGGAGCGCACCATCTTCTTCAAGGACGACGGCAACTACAA
GACCCGCGCCGAGGTGAAGTTCGAGGGCGACACCCTGGTGAACCGCATCGAGCTGAAGGGCATCGACTTC
AAGGAGGACGGCAACATCCTGGGGCACAAGCTGGAGTACAACTACAACAGCCACAACGTCTATATCATGG
CCGACAAGCAGAAGAACGGCATCAAGGTGAACTTCAAGATCCGCCACAACATCGAGGACGGCAGCGTGCA
GCTCGCCGACCACTACCAGCAGAACACCCCCATCGGCGACGGCCCCGTGCTGCTGCCCGACAACCACTAC
CTGAGCACCCAGTCCGCCCTGAGCAAAGACCCCAACGAGAAGCGCGATCACATGGTCCTGCTGGAGTTCG
TGACCGCCGCCGGGATCACTCTCGGCATGGACGAGCTGTACAAGTCCGGCCGGACTCAGATCTCGAGCTC
AAGCTTCGAATTCTGCAGTCGACGGTACCGCGGGCCCGGGATCATCACAAGTTTGTACAAAAAAGCAGGC
TTCATGCAGCCTTGGCACGGAAAGGCCATGCAGAGAGCTTCCGAGGCCGGAGCCACTGCCCCCAAGGCTT
CCGCACGGAATGCCAGGGGCGCCCCGATGGATCCCACCGAGTCTCCGGCTGCCCCCGAGGCCGCCCTGCC
TAAGGCGGGAAAGTTCGGCCCCGCCAGGAAGTCGGGATCCCGGCAGAAAAAGAGCGCCCCGGACACCCAG
GAGAGGCCGCCCGTCCGCGCAACTGGGGCCCGCGCCAAAAAGGCCCCTCAGCGCGCCCAGGACACGCAGC
CGTCTGACGCCACCAGCGCCCCTGGGGCAGAGGGGCTGGAGCCTCCTGCGGCTCGGGAGCCGGCTCTTTC
CAGGGCTGGTTCTTGCCGCCAGAGGGGCGCGCGCTGCTCCACGAAGCCAAGACCTCCGCCCGGGCCCTGG
GACGTGCCCAGCCCCGGCCTGCCGGTCTCGGCCCCCATTCTCGTACGGAGGGATGCGGCGCCTGGGGCCT
CGAAGCTCCGGGCGGTTTTGGAGAAGTTGAAGCTCAGCCGCGATGATATCTCCACGGCGGCGGGGATGGT
GAAAGGGGTTGTGGACCACCTGCTGCTCAGACTGAAGTGCGACTCCGCGTTCAGAGGCGTCGGGCTGCTG
AACACCGGGAGCTACTATGAGCACGTGAAGATTTCTGCACCTAATGAATTTGATGTCATGTTTAAACTGG
AAGTCCCCAGAATTCAACTAGAAGAATATTCCAACACTCGTGCATATTACTTTGTGAAATTTAAAAGAAA
TCCGAAAGAAAATCCTCTGAGTCAGTTTTTAGAAGGTGAAATATTATCAGCTTCTAAGATGCTGTCAAAG
TTTAGGAAAATCATTAAGGAAGAAATTAACGACATTAAAGATACAGATGTCATCATGAAGAGGAAAAGAG
GAGGGAGCCCTGCTGTAACACTTCTTATTAGTGAAAAAATATCTGTGGATATAACCCTGGCTTTGGAATC
AAAAAGTAGCTGGCCTGCTAGCACCCAAGAAGGCCTGCGCATTCAAAACTGGCTTTCAGCAAAAGTTAGG
AAGCAACTACGACTAAAGCCATTTTACCTTGTACCCAAGCATGCAAAGGAAGGAAATGGTTTCCAAGAAG
AAACATGGCGGCTATCCTTCTCTCACATCGAAAAGGAAATTTTGAACAATCATGGAAAATCTAAAACGTG
CTGTGAAAACAAAGAAGAGAAATGTTGCAGGAAAGATTGTTTAAAACTAATGAAATACCTTTTAGAACAG
CTGAAAGAAAGGTTTAAAGACAAAAAACATCTGGATAAATTCTCTTCTTATCATGTGAAAACTGCCTTCT
TTCACGTATGTACCCAGAACCCTCAAGACAGTCAGTGGGACCGCAAAGACCTGGGCCTCTGCTTTGATAA
CTGCGTGACATACTTTCTTCAGTGCCTCAGGACAGAAAAACTTGAGAATTATTTTATTCCTGAATTCAAT
CTATTCTCTAGCAACTTAATTGACAAAAGAAGTAAAGAATTTCTGACAAAGCAAATTGAATATGAAAGAA
ACAATGAGTTTCCAGTTTTTGATGAATTTTGAGTTAACGAATTCTACCGGGTAGGGGAGGCGCTTTTCCC
AAGGCAGTCTGGAGCATGCGCTTTAGCAGCCCCGCTGGGCACTTGGCGCTACACAAGTGGCCTCTGGCCT
CGCACACATTCCACATCCACCGGTAGGCGCCAACCGGCTCCGTTCTTTGGTGGCCCCTTCGCGCCACCTT
CTACTCCTCCCCTAGTCAGGAAGTTCCCCCCCGCCCCGCAGCTCGCGTCGTGCAGGACGTGACAAATGGA
AGTAGCACGTCTCACTAGTCTCGTGCAGATGGACAGCACCGCTGAGCAATGGAAGCGGGTAGGCCTTTGG
GGCAGCGGCCAATAGCAGCTTTGCTCCTTCGCTTTCTGGGCTCAGAGGCTGGGAAGGGGTGGGTCCGGGG
GCGGGCTCAGGGGCGGGCTCAGGGGCGGGGCGGGCGCCCGAAGGTCCTCCGGAGGCCCGGCATTCTGCAC
GCTTCAAAAGCGCACGTCTGCCGCGCTGTTCTCCTCTTCCTCATCTCCGGGCCTTTCGACCTGCAGCCCA
AGCTTACCATGACCGAGTACAAGCCCACGGTGCGCCTCGCCACCCGCGACGACGTCCCCAGGGCCGTACG
CACCCTCGCCGCCGCGTTCGCCGACTACCCCGCCACGCGCCACACCGTCGATCCGGACCGCCACATCGAG
CGGGTCACCGAGCTGCAAGAACTCTTCCTCACGCGCGTCGGGCTCGACATCGGCAAGGTGTGGGTCGCGG
ACGACGGCGCCGCGGTGGCGGTCTGGACCACGCCGGAGAGCGTCGAAGCGGGGGCGGTGTTCGCCGAGAT
CGGCCCGCGCATGGCCGAGTTGAGCGGTTCCCGGCTGGCCGCGCAGCAACAGATGGAAGGCCTCCTGGCG
CCGCACCGGCCCAAGGAGCCCGCGTGGTTCCTGGCCACCGTCGGCGTCTCGCCCGACCACCAGGGCAAGG
GTCTGGGCAGCGCCGTCGTGCTCCCCGGAGTGGAGGCGGCCGAGCGCGCCGGGGTGCCCGCCTTCCTGGA
GACCTCCGCGCCCCGCAACCTCCCCTTCTACGAGCGGCTCGGCTTCACCGTCACCGCCGACGTCGAGGTG
CCCGAAGGACCGCGCACCTGGTGCATGACCCGCAAGCCCGGTGCCTGACGCCCGCCCCACGACCCGCAGC
GCCCGACCGAAAGGAGCGCACGACCCCATGCATCGATAAAATAAAAGATTTTATTTAGTCTCCAGAAAAA
GGGGGGAATGAAAGACCCCACCTGTAGGTTTGGCAAGCTAGCTTAAGTAACGCCATTTTGCAAGGCATGG
AAAATACATAACTGAGAATAGAGAAGTTCAGATCAAGGTTAGGAACAGAGAGACAGCAGAATATGGGCCA
AACAGGATATCTGTGGTAAGCAGTTCCTGCCCCGGCTCAGGGCCAAGAACAGATGGTCCCCAGATGCGGT
CCCGCCCTCAGCAGTTTCTAGAGAACCATCAGATGTTTCCAGGGTGCCCCAAGGACCTGAAATGACCCTG
TGCCTTATTTGAACTAACCAATCAGTTCGCTTCTCGCTTCTGTTCGCGCGCTTCTGCTCCCCGAGCTCAA
TAAAAGAGCCCACAACCCCTCACTCGGCGCGCCAGTCCTCCGATAGACTGCGTCGCCCGGGTACCCGTGT
ATCCAATAAACCCTCTTGCAGTTGCATCCGACTTGTGGTCTCGCTGTTCCTTGGGAGGGTCTCCTCTGAG
TGATTGACTACCCGTCAGCGGGGGTCTTTCATGGGTAACAGTTTCTTGAAGTTGGAGAACAACATTCTGA
GGGTAGGAGTCGAATATTAAGTAATCCTGACTCAATTAGCCACTGTTTTGAATCCACATACTCCAATACT
CCTGAAATAGTTCATTATGGACAGCGCAGAAAGAGCTGGGGAGAATTGTGAAATTGTTATCCGCTCACAA
TTCCACACAACATACGAGCCGGAAGCATAAAGTGTAAAGCCTGGGGTGCCTAATGAGTGAGCTAACTCAC
ATTAATTGCGTTGCGCTCACTGCCCGCTTTCCAGTCGGGAAACCTGTCGTGCCAGCTGCATTAATGAATC
GGCCAACGCGCGGGGAGAGGCGGTTTGCGTATTGGGCGCTCTTCCGCTTCCTCGCTCACTGACTCGCTGC
GCTCGGTCGTTCGGCTGCGGCGAGCGGTATCAGCTCACTCAAAGGCGGTAATACGGTTATCCACAGAATC
AGGGGATAACGCAGGAAAGAACATGTGAGCAAAAGGCCAGCAAAAGGCCAGGAACCGTAAAAAGGCCGCG
TTGCTGGCGTTTTTCCATAGGCTCCGCCCCCCTGACGAGCATCACAAAAATCGACGCTCAAGTCAGAGGT
GGCGAAACCCGACAGGACTATAAAGATACCAGGCGTTTCCCCCTGGAAGCTCCCTCGTGCGCTCTCCTGT
TCCGACCCTGCCGCTTACCGGATACCTGTCCGCCTTTCTCCCTTCGGGAAGCGTGGCGCTTTCTCATAGC
TCACGCTGTAGGTATCTCAGTTCGGTGTAGGTCGTTCGCTCCAAGCTGGGCTGTGTGCACGAACCCCCCG
TTCAGCCCGACCGCTGCGCCTTATCCGGTAACTATCGTCTTGAGTCCAACCCGGTAAGACACGACTTATC
GCCACTGGCAGCAGCCACTGGTAACAGGATTAGCAGAGCGAGGTATGTAGGCGGTGCTACAGAGTTCTTG
AAGTGGTGGCCTAACTACGGCTACACTAGAAGAACAGTATTTGGTATCTGCGCTCTGCTGAAGCCAGTTA
CCTTCGGAAAAAGAGTTGGTAGCTCTTGATCCGGCAAACAAACCACCGCTGGTAGCGGTGGTTTTTTTGT
TTGCAAGCAGCAGATTACGCGCAGAAAAAAAGGATCTCAAGAAGATCCTTTGATCTTTTCTACGGGGTCT
GACGCTCAGTGGAACGAAAACTCACGTTAAGGGATTTTGGTCATGAGATTATCAAAAAGGATCTTCACCT
AGATCCTTTTAAATTAAAAATGAAGTTTTAAATCAATCTAAAGTATATATGAGTAAACTTGGTCTGACAG
TTACCAATGCTTAATCAGTGAGGCACCTATCTCAGCGATCTGTCTATTTCGTTCATCCATAGTTGCCTGA
CTCCCCGTCGTGTAGATAACTACGATACGGGAGGGCTTACCATCTGGCCCCAGTGCTGCAATGATACCGC
GAGACCCACGCTCACCGGCTCCAGATTTATCAGCAATAAACCAGCCAGCCGGAAGGGCCGAGCGCAGAAG
TGGTCCTGCAACTTTATCCGCCTCCATCCAGTCTATTAATTGTTGCCGGGAAGCTAGAGTAAGTAGTTCG
CCAGTTAATAGTTTGCGCAACGTTGTTGCCATTGCTACAGGCATCGTGGTGTCACGCTCGTCGTTTGGTA
TGGCTTCATTCAGCTCCGGTTCCCAACGATCAAGGCGAGTTACATGATCCCCCATGTTGTGCAAAAAAGC
GGTTAGCTCCTTCGGTCCTCCGATCGTTGTCAGAAGTAAGTTGGCCGCAGTGTTATCACTCATGGTTATG
GCAGCACTGCATAATTCTCTTACTGTCATGCCATCCGTAAGATGCTTTTCTGTGACTGGTGAGTACTCAA
CCAAGTCATTCTGAGAATAGTGTATGCGGCGACCGAGTTGCTCTTGCCCGGCGTCAATACGGGATAATAC
CGCGCCACATAGCAGAACTTTAAAAGTGCTCATCATTGGAAAACGTTCTTCGGGGCGAAAACTCTCAAGG
ATCTTACCGCTGTTGAGATCCAGTTCGATGTAACCCACTCGTGCACCCAACTGATCTTCAGCATCTTTTA
CTTTCACCAGCGTTTCTGGGTGAGCAAAAACAGGAAGGCAAAATGCCGCAAAAAAGGGAATAAGGGCGAC
ACGGAAATGTTGAATACTCATACTCTTCCTTTTTCAATATTATTGAAGCATTTATCAGGGTTATTGTCTC
ATGAGCGGATACATATTTGAATGTATTTAGAAAAATAAACAAATAGGGGTTCCGCGCACATTTCCCCGAA
AAGTGCCACCTGACGTCTAAGAAACCATTATTATCATGACATTAACCTATAAAAATAGGCGTATCACGAG
GCCCTTTCGTCTCGCGCGTTTCGGTGATGACGGTGAAAACCTCTGACACATGCAGCTCCCGGAGACGGTC
ACAGCTTGTCTGTAAGCGGATGCCGGGAGCAGACAAGCCCGTCAGGGCGCGTCAGCGGGTGTTGGCGGGT
GTCGGGGCTGGCTTAACTATGCGGCATCAGAGCAGATTGTACTGAGAGTGCACCATATGCGGTGTGAAAT
ACCGCACAGATGCGTAAGGAGAAAATACCGCATCAGGCGCCATTCGCCATTCAGGCTGCGCAACTGTTGG
GAAGGGCGATCGGTGCGGGCCTCTTCGCTATTACGCCAGCTGGCGAAAGGGGGATGTGCTGCAAGGCGAT
TAAGTTGGGTAACGCCAGGGTTTTCCCAGTCACGACGTTGTAAAACGACGGCGCAAGGAATGGTGCATGC
AAGGAGATGGCGCCCAACAGTCCCCCGGCCACGGGGCCTGCCACCATACCCACGCCGAAACAAGCGCTCA
TGAGCCCGAAGTGGCGAGCCCGATCTTCCCCATCGGTGATGTCGGCGATATAGGCGCCAGCAACCGCACC
TGTGGCGCCGGTGATGCCGGCCACGATGCGTCCGGCGTAGAGGCGATTAGTCCAATTTGTTAAAGACAGG
ATATCAGTGGTCCAGGCTCTAGTTTTGACTCAACAATATCACCAGCTGAAGCCTATAGAGTACGAGCCAT
AGATAAAATAAAAGATTTTATTTAGTCTCCAGAAAAAGGGGGGAA
